Addgene plasmid #187282: mRFP-PA-GFP-RhoAQ63L
Purpose: Express pmRFP-PAGFP-RhoA Q63L
Depositing lab: Alpha Yap. Publication: Anillin Promotes Cell Contractility by Cyclic Resetting of RhoA Residence Kinetics. Budnar S, Husain KB, Gomez GA, Naghibosadat M, Varma A, Verma S, Hamilton NA, Morris RG, Yap AS. Dev Cell. 2019 Jun 17;49(6):894-906.e12. doi: 10.1016/j.devcel.2019.04.031. Epub 2019 May 16. PubMed 31105010.
Backbone
  Vector backbone: pcDNA3
  Backbone manufacturer: Clontech
  Backbone size w/o insert (bp): 6790
  Vector type: Mammalian Expression
  Selectable markers: Neomycin (select with G418)
Growth in bacteria
  Bacterial resistance: Ampicillin, 100 μg/mL
  Growth temperature: 37°C
  Growth strain: DH5alpha
  Copy number: High Copy
Gene/Insert
  Gene/Insert name: RhoA
  Species: H. sapiens (human)
  Insert size (bp): 582
  Mutation: RhoA Q63L
  Entrez Gene: RHOA (a.k.a. ARH12, ARHA, EDFAOB, RHO12, RHOH12)
  Promoter: CMV, T7
  Tag / fusion protein: mRFP-PAGFP (N terminal on insert)
  Cloning method: Restriction Enzyme; 5′ cloning site EcoR1 (not destroyed); 3′ cloning site Xba1 (not destroyed)
  Sequencing primers: 5′ EGFP, forward primer; 3′ SV40pA-R
Resource information
  A portion of this plasmid was derived from a plasmid made by: Plasmid made by Srikanth Budnar
Terms and licenses: Academic/Nonprofit Terms; Industry Terms: Not Available to Industry
How to cite: mRFP-PA-GFP-RhoAQ63L was a gift from Alpha Yap (Addgene plasmid # 187282 ; http://n2t.net/addgene:187282 ; RRID:Addgene_187282)
