[The description below was written by a language model from this plasmid's Addgene catalogue record and pLannotate feature annotations shown in this document.]
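Description:
mRFP-PA-GFP-RhoAQ63L is a pcDNA3-based mammalian expression plasmid of about 7.4 kb that encodes human RhoA carrying the Q63L substitution, a constitutively active form of this Rho-family small GTPase, fused at its N terminus to two fluorescent proteins in tandem. It is maintained in E. coli through a high-copy ColE1/pUC-type origin and an ampicillin resistance gene. An f1 origin is also present. For selection in mammalian cells, an SV40 early promoter drives the neomycin phosphotransferase gene, terminated by an SV40 polyadenylation signal, which allows G418 selection of stable transfectants.

The expression cassette uses the CMV immediate-early enhancer and promoter, followed by a T7 promoter that could also support in vitro transcription. The annotated coding regions run in order as mRFP1, a short linker derived from a multiple cloning site, photoactivatable GFP (PA-GFP), and the 582 bp RhoA Q63L sequence. The RhoA insert was cloned between EcoRI and XbaI sites, and the cassette ends in a bovine growth hormone polyadenylation signal, with an antisense SP6 promoter just downstream of the insert. The small HIV-1 LTR, ble, lacI and SV40 promoter fragments in the feature table are short automated matches to backbone sequence rather than functional elements.

In this design the constitutively red mRFP1 marks expressing cells and shows the overall distribution of the fusion protein. PA-GFP stays dim until it is photoactivated, so a chosen subpopulation of molecules can be switched on and followed over time. The associated publication concerns RhoA residence kinetics and cell contractility, which fits use of the construct to measure the dynamics of active RhoA in live cells.
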