Features (pLannotate 1.2.2; 24 found; start..end, strand, type, name):
    618..722     -  promoter       AmpR promoter: bla
    781..833     -  misc_feature   bom (fragment): basis of mobility region from pBR322
    988..1367    +  enhancer       CMV enhancer: human cytomegalovirus immediate early enhancer
   1368..1571    +  promoter       CMV promoter: human cytomegalovirus (CMV) immediate early promoter
   1567..1600    +  LTR            5' LTR (truncated) (fragment): truncated 5' long terminal repeat (LTR) from HIV-1
   1616..1634    +  promoter       T7 promoter: promoter for bacteriophage T7 RNA polymerase
   1650..2324    +  CDS            mRFP1: mRFP1 is a basic (constitutively fluorescent) red fluorescent protein published in 2002, derived from Discosoma sp.. It is reported to be a somewhat slowly-maturing monomer with low acid sensitivity.
   2325..2343    +  misc_feature   MCS (fragment): multiple cloning site
   2346..3062    +  CDS            PA-GFP: PA-GFP is a photoactivatable green fluorescent protein published in 2002, derived from Aequorea victoria.
   3069..3650    +  CDS            RhoA (Q63L): constitutively active mutant of human Rho family small GTPase RhoA
   3678..3696    -  promoter       SP6 promoter: promoter for bacteriophage SP6 RNA polymerase
   3722..3946    +  polyA_signal   bGH poly(A) signal: bovine growth hormone polyadenylation signal
   3950..3971    +  promoter       SV40 promoter (fragment): SV40 enhancer and early promoter
   3992..4420    +  rep_origin     f1 ori (sequence partly withheld): f1 bacteriophage origin of replication; arrow indicates direction of (+) strand synthesis
   4434..4763    +  promoter       SV40 promoter: SV40 enhancer and early promoter
   4830..5621    +  CDS            neo: KKA2_KLEPN - Also known as kan, nptII. Experimental evidence at protein level: Swiss-Prot protein existence level 1. Resistance to kanamycin, neomycin, paromomycin, ribostamycin, butirosin and gentamicin B. From Klebsiella pneumoniae.
   5645..5803    +  CDS            ble (fragment): BLE_KLEPN - Experimental evidence at protein level: Swiss-Prot protein existence level 1. Binding protein with a strong affinity to the bleomycin family of antibiotics. Binds to CL990; an antimitotic-antibiotic compound. From Klebsiella pneumoniae.
   5798..5919    +  polyA_signal   SV40 poly(A) signal: SV40 polyadenylation signal
   5992..6008    -  protein_bind   lac operator: The lac repressor binds to the lac operator to inhibit transcription in E. coli. This inhibition can be relieved by adding lactose or isopropyl-β-D-thiogalactopyranoside (IPTG). lac repressor encoded by lacI
   6016..6046    -  promoter       lac promoter: promoter for the E. coli lac operon
   6061..6082    -  protein_bind   CAP binding site: CAP binding activates transcription in the presence of cAMP. E. coli catabolite activator protein
   6095..6187    -  CDS            lacI (fragment): lac repressor; lacI; The lac repressor binds to the lac operator to inhibit transcription in E. coli. This inhibition can be relieved by adding lactose or isopropyl-β-D-thiogalactopyranoside (IPTG).
   6370..6958    -  rep_origin     ori: high-copy-number ColE1/pMB1/pBR322/pUC origin of replication
   7129..617     -  CDS            AmpR (across the origin): β-lactamase; bla; confers resistance to ampicillin, carbenicillin, and related antibiotics
>Addgene plasmid #187282 | mRFP-PA-GFP-RhoAQ63L | addgene full sequence | sequence record 374747 | Addgene NGS Result
ATTAATTGTTGCCGGGAAGCTAGAGTAAGTAGTTCGCCAGTTAATAGTTTGCGCAACGTTGTTGCCATTG
CTACAGGCATCGTGGTGTCACGCTCGTCGTTTGGTATGGCTTCATTCAGCTCCGGTTCCCAACGATCAAG
GCGAGTTACATGATCCCCCATGTTGTGCAAAAAAGCGGTTAGCTCCTTCGGTCCTCCGATCGTTGTCAGA
AGTAAGTTGGCCGCAGTGTTATCACTCATGGTTATGGCAGCACTGCATAATTCTCTTACTGTCATGCCAT
CCGTAAGATGCTTTTCTGTGACTGGTGAGTACTCAACCAAGTCATTCTGAGAATAGTGTATGCGGCGACC
GAGTTGCTCTTGCCCGGCGTCAATACGGGATAATACCGCGCCACATAGCAGAACTTTAAAAGTGCTCATC
ATTGGAAAACGTTCTTCGGGGCGAAAACTCTCAAGGATCTTACCGCTGTTGAGATCCAGTTCGATGTAAC
CCACTCGTGCACCCAACTGATCTTCAGCATCTTTTACTTTCACCAGCGTTTCTGGGTGAGCAAAAACAGG
AAGGCAAAATGCCGCAAAAAAGGGAATAAGGGCGACACGGAAATGTTGAATACTCATACTCTTCCTTTTT
CAATATTATTGAAGCATTTATCAGGGTTATTGTCTCATGAGCGGATACATATTTGAATGTATTTAGAAAA
ATAAACAAATAGGGGTTCCGCGCACATTTCCCCGAAAAGTGCCACCTGACGTCGACGGATCGGGAGATCT
CCCGATCCCCTATGGTGCACTCTCAGTACAATCTGCTCTGATGCCGCATAGTTAAGCCAGTATCTGCTCC
CTGCTTGTGTGTTGGAGGTCGCTGAGTAGTGCGCGAGCAAAATTTAAGCTACAACAAGGCAAGGCTTGAC
CGACAATTGCATGAAGAATCTGCTTAGGGTTAGGCGTTTTGCGCTGCTTCGCGATGTACGGGCCAGATAT
ACGCGTTGACATTGATTATTGACTAGTTATTAATAGTAATCAATTACGGGGTCATTAGTTCATAGCCCAT
ATATGGAGTTCCGCGTTACATAACTTACGGTAAATGGCCCGCCTGGCTGACCGCCCAACGACCCCCGCCC
ATTGACGTCAATAATGACGTATGTTCCCATAGTAACGCCAATAGGGACTTTCCATTGACGTCAATGGGTG
GAGTATTTACGGTAAACTGCCCACTTGGCAGTACATCAAGTGTATCATATGCCAAGTACGCCCCCTATTG
ACGTCAATGACGGTAAATGGCCCGCCTGGCATTATGCCCAGTACATGACCTTATGGGACTTTCCTACTTG
GCAGTACATCTACGTATTAGTCATCGCTATTACCATGGTGATGCGGTTTTGGCAGTACATCAATGGGCGT
GGATAGCGGTTTGACTCACGGGGATTTCCAAGTCTCCACCCCATTGACGTCAATGGGAGTTTGTTTTGGC
ACCAAAATCAACGGGACTTTCCAAAATGTCGTAACAACTCCGCCCCATTGACGCAAATGGGCGGTAGGCG
TGTACGGTGGGAGGTCTATATAAGCAGAGCTCTCTGGCTAACTAGAGAACCCACTGCTTACTGGCTTATC
GAAATTAATACGACTCACTATAGGGAGACCCAAGCTAGCATGGCCTCCTCCGAGGACGTCATCAAGGAGT
TCATGCGCTTCAAGGTGCGCATGGAGGGCTCCGTGAACGGCCACGAGTTCGAGATCGAGGGCGAGGGCGA
GGGCCGCCCCTACGAGGGCACCCAGACCGCCAAGCTGAAGGTGACCAAGGGCGGCCCCCTGCCCTTCGCC
TGGGACATCCTGTCCCCTCAGTTCCAGTACGGCTCCAAGGCCTACGTGAAGCACCCCGCCGACATCCCCG
ACTACTTGAAGCTGTCCTTCCCCGAGGGCTTCAAGTGGGAGCGCGTGATGAACTTCGAGGACGGCGGCGT
GGTGACCGTGACCCAGGACTCCTCCCTGCAGGACGGCGAGTTCATCTACAAGGTGAAGCTGCGCGGCACC
AACTTCCCCTCCGACGGCCCCGTAATGCAGAAGAAGACCATGGGCTGGGAGGCCTCCACCGAGCGGATGT
ACCCCGAGGACGGCGCCCTGAAGGGCGAGATCAAGATGAGGCTGAAGCTGAAGGACGGCGGCCACTACGA
CGCCGAGGTCAAGACCACCTACATGGCCAAGAAGCCCGTGCAGCTGCCCGGCGCCTACAAGACCGACATC
AAGCTGGACATCACCTCCCACAACGAGGACTACACCATCGTGGAACAGTACGAGCGCGCCGAGGGCCGCC
ACTCCACCGGCGCCTCCGGACTCAGATCTCGAGGCATGGTGAGCAAGGGCGAGGAGCTGTTCACCGGGGT
GGTGCCCATCCTGGTCGAGCTGGACGGCGACGTAAACGGCCACAAGTTCAGCGTGTCCGGCGAGGGCGAG
GGCGATGCCACCTACGGCAAGCTGACCCTGAAGTTCATCTGCACCACCGGCAAGCTGCCCGTGCCCTGGC
CCACCCTCGTGACCACCTTCAGCTACGGCGTGCAGTGCTTCAGCCGCTACCCCGACCACATGAAGCAGCA
CGACTTCTTCAAGTCCGCCATGCCCGAAGGCTACGTCCAGGAGCGCACCATCTTCTTCAAGGACGACGGC
AACTACAAGACCCGCGCCGAGGTGAAGTTCGAGGGCGACACCCTGGTGAACCGCATCGAGCTGAAGGGCA
TCGACTTCAAGGAGGACGGCAACATCCTGGGGCACAAGCTGGAGTACAACTACAACAGCCACAACGTCTA
TATCATGGCCGACAAGCAGAAGAACGGCATCAAGGCCAACTTCAAGATCCGCCACAACATCGAGGACGGC
AGCGTGCAGCTCGCCGACCACTACCAGCAGAACACCCCCATCGGCGACGGCCCCGTGCTGCTGCCCGACA
ACCACTACCTGAGCCACCAGTCCGCCCTGAGCAAAGACCCCAACGAGAAGCGCGATCACATGGTCCTGCT
GGAGTTCGTGACCGCCGCCGGGATCACTCTCGGCATGGACGAGCTGTACAAGGAATTCATGGCTGCCATC
CGGAAGAAACTGGTGATTGTTGGTGATGGAGCCTGTGGAAAGACATGCTTGCTCATAGTCTTCAGCAAGG
ACCAGTTCCCAGAGGTGTATGTGCCCACAGTGTTTGAGAACTATGTGGCAGATATCGAGGTGGATGGAAA
GCAGGTAGAGTTGGCTTTGTGGGACACAGCTGGGCTGGAAGATTATGATCGCCTGAGGCCCCTCTCCTAC
CCAGATACCGATGTTATACTGATGTGTTTTTCCATCGACAGCCCTGATAGTTTAGAAAACATCCCAGAAA
AGTGGACCCCAGAAGTCAAGCATTTCTGTCCCAACGTGCCCATCATCCTGGTTGGGAATAAGAAGGATCT
TCGGAATGATGAGCACACAAGGCGGGAGCTAGCCAAGATGAAGCAGGAGCCGGTGAAACCTGAAGAAGGC
AGAGATATGGCAAACAGGATTGGCGCTTTTGGGTACATGGAGTGTTCAGCAAAGACCAAAGATGGAGTGA
GAGAGGTTTTTGAAATGGCTACGAGAGCTGCTCTGCAAGCTAGACGTGGGAAGAAAAAATCTGGTTGCCT
TGTCTTGTGACTCGAGCATGCATCTAGAGGGCCCTATTCTATAGTGTCACCTAAATGCTAGAGCTCGCTG
ATCAGCCTCGACTGTGCCTTCTAGTTGCCAGCCATCTGTTGTTTGCCCCTCCCCCGTGCCTTCCTTGACC
CTGGAAGGTGCCACTCCCACTGTCCTTTCCTAATAAAATGAGGAAATTGCATCGCATTGTCTGAGTAGGT
GTCATTCTATTCTGGGGGGTGGGGTGGGGCAGGACAGCAAGGGGGAGGATTGGGAAGACAATAGCAGGCA
TGCTGGGGATGCGGTGGGCTCTATGGCTTCTGAGGCGGAAAGAACCAGCTGGGGCTCTAGGGGGTATCCC
C
[124 nt withheld, positions 3992-4115]
C
[91 nt withheld, positions 4117-4207]
A
[49 nt withheld, positions 4209-4257]
CCTTTGACGTTGGAGTCCACGTTCTTT
[37 nt withheld, positions 4285-4321]
ACCCTATCTCGGTCTATTCTTTTGATTTATAAGGGATTTTGCCGATTTCGGCCTATTGGTTAAAAAATGA
GCTGATTTAACAAAAATTTAACGCGAATTAATTCTGTGGAATGTGTGTCAGTTAGGGTGTGGAAAGTCCC
CAGGCTCCCCAGCAGGCAGAAGTATGCAAAGCATGCATCTCAATTAGTCAGCAACCAGGTGTGGAAAGTC
CCCAGGCTCCCCAGCAGGCAGAAGTATGCAAAGCATGCATCTCAATTAGTCAGCAACCATAGTCCCGCCC
CTAACTCCGCCCATCCCGCCCCTAACTCCGCCCAGTTCCGCCCATTCTCCGCCCCATGGCTGACTAATTT
TTTTTATTTATGCAGAGGCCGAGGCCGCCTCTGCCTCTGAGCTATTCCAGAAGTAGTGAGGAGGCTTTTT
TGGAGGCCTAGGCTTTTGCAAAAAGCTCCCGGGAGCTTGTATATCCATTTTCGGATCTGATCAAGAGACA
GGATGAGGATCGTTTCGCATGATTGAACAAGATGGATTGCACGCAGGTTCTCCGGCCGCTTGGGTGGAGA
GGCTATTCGGCTATGACTGGGCACAACAGACAATCGGCTGCTCTGATGCCGCCGTGTTCCGGCTGTCAGC
GCAGGGGCGCCCGGTTCTTTTTGTCAAGACCGACCTGTCCGGTGCCCTGAATGAACTGCAGGACGAGGCA
GCGCGGCTATCGTGGCTGGCCACGACGGGCGTTCCTTGCGCAGCTGTGCTCGACGTTGTCACTGAAGCGG
GAAGGGACTGGCTGCTATTGGGCGAAGTGCCGGGGCAGGATCTCCTGTCATCTCACCTTGCTCCTGCCGA
GAAAGTATCCATCATGGCTGATGCAATGCGGCGGCTGCATACGCTTGATCCGGCTACCTGCCCATTCGAC
CACCAAGCGAAACATCGCATCGAGCGAGCACGTACTCGGATGGAAGCCGGTCTTGTCGATCAGGATGATC
TGGACGAAGAGCATCAGGGGCTCGCGCCAGCCGAACTGTTCGCCAGGCTCAAGGCGCGCATGCCCGACGG
CGAGGATCTCGTCGTGACCCATGGCGATGCCTGCTTGCCGAATATCATGGTGGAAAATGGCCGCTTTTCT
GGATTCATCGACTGTGGCCGGCTGGGTGTGGCGGACCGCTATCAGGACATAGCGTTGGCTACCCGTGATA
TTGCTGAAGAGCTTGGCGGCGAATGGGCTGACCGCTTCCTCGTGCTTTACGGTATCGCCGCTCCCGATTC
GCAGCGCATCGCCTTCTATCGCCTTCTTGACGAGTTCTTCTGAGCGGGACTCTGGGGTTCGAAATGACCG
ACCAAGCGACGCCCAACCTGCCATCACGAGATTTCGATTCCACCGCCGCCTTCTATGAAAGGTTGGGCTT
CGGAATCGTTTTCCGGGACGCCGGCTGGATGATCCTCCAGCGCGGGGATCTCATGCTGGAGTTCTTCGCC
CACCCCAACTTGTTTATTGCAGCTTATAATGGTTACAAATAAAGCAATAGCATCACAAATTTCACAAATA
AAGCATTTTTTTCACTGCATTCTAGTTGTGGTTTGTCCAAACTCATCAATGTATCTTATCATGTCTGTAT
ACCGTCGACCTCTAGCTAGAGCTTGGCGTAATCATGGTCATAGCTGTTTCCTGTGTGAAATTGTTATCCG
CTCACAATTCCACACAACATACGAGCCGGAAGCATAAAGTGTAAAGCCTGGGGTGCCTAATGAGTGAGCT
AACTCACATTAATTGCGTTGCGCTCACTGCCCGCTTTCCAGTCGGGAAACCTGTCGTGCCAGCTGCATTA
ATGAATCGGCCAACGCGCGGGGAGAGGCGGTTTGCGTATTGGGCGCTCTTCCGCTTCCTCGCTCACTGAC
TCGCTGCGCTCGGTCGTTCGGCTGCGGCGAGCGGTATCAGCTCACTCAAAGGCGGTAATACGGTTATCCA
CAGAATCAGGGGATAACGCAGGAAAGAACATGTGAGCAAAAGGCCAGCAAAAGGCCAGGAACCGTAAAAA
GGCCGCGTTGCTGGCGTTTTTCCATAGGCTCCGCCCCCCTGACGAGCATCACAAAAATCGACGCTCAAGT
CAGAGGTGGCGAAACCCGACAGGACTATAAAGATACCAGGCGTTTCCCCCTGGAAGCTCCCTCGTGCGCT
CTCCTGTTCCGACCCTGCCGCTTACCGGATACCTGTCCGCCTTTCTCCCTTCGGGAAGCGTGGCGCTTTC
TCATAGCTCACGCTGTAGGTATCTCAGTTCGGTGTAGGTCGTTCGCTCCAAGCTGGGCTGTGTGCACGAA
CCCCCCGTTCAGCCCGACCGCTGCGCCTTATCCGGTAACTATCGTCTTGAGTCCAACCCGGTAAGACACG
ACTTATCGCCACTGGCAGCAGCCACTGGTAACAGGATTAGCAGAGCGAGGTATGTAGGCGGTGCTACAGA
GTTCTTGAAGTGGTGGCCTAACTACGGCTACACTAGAAGAACAGTATTTGGTATCTGCGCTCTGCTGAAG
CCAGTTACCTTCGGAAAAAGAGTTGGTAGCTCTTGATCCGGCAAACAAACCACCGCTGGTAGCGGTGGTT
TTTTTGTTTGCAAGCAGCAGATTACGCGCAGAAAAAAAGGATCTCAAGAAGATCCTTTGATCTTTTCTAC
GGGGTCTGACGCTCAGTGGAACGAAAACTCACGTTAAGGGATTTTGGTCATGAGATTATCAAAAAGGATC
TTCACCTAGATCCTTTTAAATTAAAAATGAAGTTTTAAATCAATCTAAAGTATATATGAGTAAACTTGGT
CTGACAGTTACCAATGCTTAATCAGTGAGGCACCTATCTCAGCGATCTGTCTATTTCGTTCATCCATAGT
TGCCTGACTCCCCGTCGTGTAGATAACTACGATACGGGAGGGCTTACCATCTGGCCCCAGTGCTGCAATG
ATACCGCGAGACCCACGCTCACCGGCTCCAGATTTATCAGCAATAAACCAGCCAGCCGGAAGGGCCGAGC
GCAGAAGTGGTCCTGCAACTTTATCCGCCTCCATCCAGTCT
